>Addgene plasmid #53541 | pOPINN-GFP | depositor full sequence | sequence record 83419 | pOPINN-GFP sequence 6245 bps
TCCTGCATCTTTTAATCAAATCCCAAGATGTGTATAAACGCGCCGGTATGTACAGGAAGAGGTTTATACT
AAACTGTTACATTGCAAACGTGGTTTCGTGTGCCAAGTGTGAAAACCGATGTTTAATCAAGGCTCTGACG
CATTTCTACAACCACGACTCCAAGTGTGTGGGTGAAGTCATGCATCTTTTAATCAAATCCCAAGATGTGT
ATAAACCACCAAACTGCCAAAAAATGAAAACTGTCGACAAGCTCTGTCCGTTTGCTGGCAACTGCAAGGG
TCTCAATCCTATTTGTAATTATTGAATAATAAAACAATTATAAATGTCAAATTTGTTTTTTATTAACGAT
ACAAACCAAACGCAACAAGAACATTTGTAGTATTATCTATAATTGAAAACGCGTAGTTATAATCGCTGAG
GTAATATTTAAAATCATTTTCAAATGATTCACAGTTAATTTGCGACAATATAATTTTATTTTCACATAAA
CTAGACGCCTTGTCGTCTTCTTCTTCGTATTCCTTCTCTTTTTCATTTTTCTCTTCATAAAAATTAACAT
AGTTATTATCGTATCCATATATGTATCTATCGTATAGAGTAAATTTTTTGTTGTCATAAATATATATGTC
TTTTTTAATGGGGTGTATAGTACCGCTGCGCATAGTTTTTCTGTAATTTACAACAGTGCTATTTTCTGGT
AGTTCTTCGGAGTGTGTTGCTTTAATTATTAAATTTATATAATCAATGAATTTGGGATCGTCGGTTTTGT
ACAATATGTTGCCGGCATAGTACGCAGCTTCTTCTAGTTCAATTACACCATTTTTTAGCAGCACCGGATT
AACATAACTTTCCAAAATGTTGTACGAACCGTTAAACAAAAACAGTTCACCTCCCTTTTCTATACTATTG
TCTGCGAGCAGTTGTTTGTTGTTAAAAATAACAGCCATTGTAATGAGACGCACAAACTAATATCACAAAC
TGGAAATGTCTATCAATATATAGTTGCTGATGGCCGGCCGTAATGAGACGCACAAACTAATATCACAAAC
TGGAAATGTCTATCAATATATAGTTGCTCTAGTTATTAATAGTAATCAATTACGGGGTCATTAGTTCATA
GCCCATATATGGAGTTCCGCGTTACATAACTTACGGTAAATGGCCCGCCTGGCTGACCGCCCAACGACCC
CCGCCCATTGACGTCAATAATGACGTATGTTCCCATAGTAACGCCAATAGGGACTTTCCATTGACGTCAA
TGGGTGGAGTATTTACGGTAAACTGCCCACTTGGCAGTACATCAAGTGTATCATATGCCAAGTACGCCCC
CTATTGACGTCAATGACGGTAAATGGCCCGCCTGGCATTATGCCCAGTACATGACCTTATGGGACTTTCC
TACTTGGCAGTACATCTACGTATTAGTCATCGCTATTACCATGCATGGTCGAGGTGAGCCCCACGTTCTG
CTTCACTCTCCCCATCTCCCCCCCCTCCCCACCCCCAATTTTGTATTTATTTATTTTTTAATTATTTTGT
GCAGCGATGGGGGCGGGGGGGGGGGGGGGGCGCGCGCCAGGCGGGGCGGGGCGGGGCGAGGGGCGGGGCG
GGGCGAGGCGGAGAGGTGCGGCGGCAGCCAATCAGAGCGGCGCGCTCCGAAAGTTTCCTTTTATGGCGAG
GCGGCGGCGGCGGCGGCCCTATAAAAAGCGAAGCGCGCGGCGGGCGGGAGTCGCTGCGCGCTGCCTTCGC
CCCGTGCCCCGCTCCGCCGCCGCCTCGCGCCGCCCGCCCCGGCTCTGACTGACCGCGTTACTCCCACAGG
TGAGCGGGCGGGACGGCCCTTCTCCTTCGGGCTGTAATTAGCGCTTGGTTTAATGACGGCTTGTTTCTTT
TCTGTGGCTGCGTGAAAGCCTTGAGGGGCTCCGGGAGGGCCCTTTGTGCGGGGGGAGCGGCTCGGGGCTG
TCCGCGGGGGGACGGCTGCCTTCGGGGGGGACGGGGCAGGGCGGGGTTCGGCTTCTGGCGTGTGACCGGC
GGCTCTAGAGCCTCTGCTAACCATGTTCATGCCTTCTTCTTTTTCCTACAGCTCCTGGGCAACGTGCTGG
TTATTGTGCTGTCTCATCATTTTGGCAAAGAATTGGATCGGACCGAAATTAATACGACTCACTATAGGGG
AATTGTGAGCGGATAACAATTCCCCGGAGTTAATCCGGGACCTTTAATTCAACCCAACACAATATATTAT
AGTTAAATAAGAATTATTATCAAATCATTTGTATATTAATTAAAATACTATACTGTAAATTACATTTTAT
TTACAATCAAAGGAGATATACCATGGCACACCATCACCACCATCACGTGAGCAAGGGCGAGGAGCTGTTC
ACCGGGGTGGTGCCCATCCTGGTCGAGCTGGACGGCGACGTAAACGGCCACAAGTTCAGCGTGTCCGGCG
AGGGCGAGGGCGATGCCACCTACGGCAAGCTGACCCTGAAGTTCATCTGCACCACCGGCAAGCTGCCCGT
GCCCTGGCCCACCCTCGTGACCACCCTGACCTACGGCGTGCAGTGCTTCAGCCGCTACCCCGACCACATG
AAGCAGCACGACTTCTTCAAGTCCGCCATGCCCGAAGGCTACGTCCAGGAGCGCACCATCTTCTTCAAGG
ACGACGGCAACTACAAGACCCGCGCCGAGGTGAAGTTCGAGGGCGACACCCTGGTGAACCGCATCGAGCT
GAAGGGCATCGACTTCAAGGAGGACGGCAACATCCTGGGGCACAAGCTGGAGTACAACTACAACAGCCAC
AACGTCTATATCATGGCCGACAAGCAGAAGAACGGCATCAAGGTGAACTTCAAGATCCGCCACAACATCG
AGGACGGCAGCGTGCAGCTCGCCGACCACTACCAGCAGAACACCCCCATCGGCGACGGCCCCGTGCTGCT
GCCCGACAACCACTACCTGAGCACCCAGTCCGCCCTGAGCAAAGACCCCAACGAGAAGCGCGATCACATG
GTCCTGCTGGAGTTCGTGACCGCCGCCGGGATCACTCTCGGCATGGACGAGCTGTACAAGAGCAGCGGTC
TGGAAGTTCTGTTTCAGGGTACCGTCGACCCGACTGGAAAGCGGGCAGTGAGCGCAACGCAATTAATGTG
AGTTAGCTCACTCATTAGGCACCCCAGGCTTTACACTTTATGCTTCCGGCTCGTATGTTGTGTGGAATTG
TGAGCGGATAACAATTTCACACAGGAAACAGCTATGACCATGATTACGGATTCACTGGCCGTCGTTTTAC
AACGTCGTGACTGGGAAAACCCTGGCGTTACCCAACTTAATCGCCTTGCAGCACATCCCCCTTTCGCCAG
CTGGCGTAATAGCGAAGAGGCCCGCACCGATCGCCCTTCCCAACAGTTGCGCAGCCTGAATGGCGAATGG
CGCCAAGCTTTCTAGACCAGTTTGTGATTAACCTCAGGTGCAGGCTGCCTATCAGAAGGTGGTGGCTGGT
GTGGCCAATGCCCTGGCTCACAAATACCACTGAGATCGATCTTTTTCCCTCTGCCAAAAATTATGGGGAC
ATCATGAAGCCCCTTGAGCATCTGACTTCTGGCTAATAAAGGAAATTTATTTTCATTGCAATAGTGTGTT
GGAATTTTTTGTGTCTCTCACTCGGAAGGACATATGGGAGGGCAAATCATTTAAAACATCAGAATGAGTA
TTTGGTTTAGAGTTTGGCAACATATGCCCATATGTAACTAGCATAACCCCTTGGGGCCTCTAAACGGGTC
TTGAGGGGTTTTTTGCTGAAAGCATGCGGAGGAAATTCTCCTTGAAGTTTCCCTGGTGTTCAAAGTAAAG
GAGTTTGCACCAGACGCACCTCTGTTCACTGGTCCGGCGTATTAAAACACGATACATTGTTATTAGTACA
TTTATTAAGCGCTAGATTCTGTGCGTTGTTGATTTACAGACAATTGTTGTACGTATTTTAATAATTCATT
AAATTTATAATCTTTAGGGTGGTATGTTAGAGCGAAAATCAAATGATTTTCAGCGTCTTTATATCTGAAT
TTAAATATTAAATCCTCAATAGATTTGTAAAATAGGTTTCGATTAGTTTCAAACAAGGGTTGTTTTTCCG
AACCGATGGCTGGACTATCTAATGGATTTTCGCTCAACGCCACAAAACTTGCCAAATCTTGTAGCAGCAA
TCTAGCTTTGTCGATATTCGTTTGTGTTTTGTTTTGTAATAAAGGTTCGACGTCGTTCAAAATATTATGC
GCTTTTGTATTTCTTTCATCACTGTCGTTAGTGTACAATTGACTCGACGTAAACACGTTAAATAGAGCTT
GGACATATTTAACATCGGGCGTGTTAGCTTTATTAGGCCGATTATCGTCGTCGTCCCAACCCTCGTCGTT
AGAAGTTGCTTCCGAAGACGATTTTGCCATAGCCACACGACGCCTATTAATTGTGTCGGCTAACACGTCC
GCGATCAAATTTGTAGTTGAGCTTTTTGGAATTGCGATCGCATAACTTCGTATAGCATACATTATACGAA
GTTATAAGCTCGGAACGCTGCGCTCGGTCGTTCGGCTGCGGCGAGCGGTATCAGCTCACTCAAAGGCGGT
AATACGGTTATCCACAGAATCAGGGGATAACGCAGGAAAGAACATGTGAGCAAAAGGCCAGCAAAAGGCC
AGGAACCGTAAAAAGGCCGCGTTGCTGGCGTTTTTCCATAGGCTCCGCCCCCTGACGAGCATCACAAAAA
TCGACGCTCAAGTCAGAGGTGGCGAAACCCGACAGGACTATAAAGATACCAGGCGTTTCCCCCTGGAAGC
TCCCTCGTGCGCTCTCCTGTTCCGACCCTGCCGCTTACCGGATACCTGTCCGCCTTTCTCCCTTCGGGAA
GCGTGGCGCTTTCTCAATGCTCACGCTGTAGGTATCTCAGTTCGGTGTAGGTCGTTCGCTCCAAGCTGGG
CTGTGTGCACGAACCCCCCGTTCAGCCCGACCGCTGCGCCTTATCCGGTAACTATCGTCTTGAGTCCAAC
CCGGTAAGACACGACTTATCGCCACTGGCAGCAGCCACTGGTAACAGGATTAGCAGAGCGAGGTATGTAG
GCGGTGCTACAGAGTTCTTGAAGTGGTGGCCTAACTACGGCTACACTAGAAGAACAGTATTTGGTATCTG
CGCTCTGCTGAAGCCAGTTACCTTCGGAAAAAGAGTTGGTAGCTCTTGATCCGGCAAACAAACCACCGCT
GGTAGCGGTGGTTTTTTTGTTTGCAAGCAGCAGATTACGCGCAGAAAAAAAGGATCTCAAGAAGATCCTT
TGTTACCAATGCTTAATCAGTGAGGCACCTATCTCAGCGATCTGTCTATTTCGTTCATCCATAGTTGCCT
GACTCCCCGTCGTGTAGATAACTACGATACGGGAGGGCTTACCATCTGGCCCCAGTGCTGCAATGATACC
GCGAGACCCACGCTCACCGGCTCCAGATTTATCAGCAATAAACCAGCCAGCCGGAAGGGCCGAGCGCAGA
AGTGGTCCTGCAACTTTATCCGCCTCCATCCAGTCTATTAATTGTTGCCGGGAAGCTAGAGTAAGTAGTT
CGCCAGTTAATAGTTTGCGCAACGTTGTTGCCATTGCTACAGGCATCGTGGTGTCACGCTCGTCGTTTGG
TATGGCTTCATTCAGCTCCGGTTCCCAACGATCAAGGCGAGTTACATGATCCCCCATGTTGTGCAAAAAA
GCGGTTAGCTCCTTCGGTCCTCCGATCGTTGTCAGAAGTAAGTTGGCCGCAGTGTTATCACTCATGGTTA
TGGCAGCACTGCATAATTCTCTTACTGTCATGCCATCCGTAAGATGCTTTTCTGTGACTGGTGAGTACTC
AACCAAGTCATTCTGAGAATAGTGTATGCGGCGACCGAGTTGCTCTTGCCCGGCGTCAATACGGGATAAT
ACCGCGCCACATAGCAGAACTTTAAAAGTGCTCATCATTGGAAAACGTTCTTCGGGGCGAAAACTCTCAA
GGATCTTACCGCTGTTGAGATCCAGTTCGATGTAACCCACTCGTGCACCCAACTGATCTTCAGCATCTTT
TACTTTCACCAGCGTTTCTGGGTGAGCAAAAACAGGAAGGCAAAATGCCGCAAAAAAGGGAATAAGGGCG
ACACGGAAATGTTGAATACTCATACTCTTCCTTTTTCAATATTATTGAAGCATTTATCAGGGTTATTGTC
TCATGTCCGCGCGTT
Features (pLannotate 1.2.2; 23 found; start..end, strand, type, name):
      4..39      +  CDS            lef2 (fragment): baculovirus late expression factor 2
    181..1008    +  misc_recomb    baculovirus recombination region (lef2/ORF603): contains ORF603 and part of lef2
   1020..1078    +  misc_recomb    baculovirus recombination region (ORF603) (fragment): contains ORF603 and part of lef2
   1140..1443    +  enhancer       CMV enhancer: human cytomegalovirus immediate early enhancer
   1449..1726    +  promoter       chicken β-actin promoter: No description available
   1727..1862    +  intron         hybrid intron (fragment): hybrid between chicken β-actin (CBA) and minute virus of mice (MMV) introns (Gray et al., 2011)
   1951..2081    +  intron         chimeric intron (fragment): chimera between introns from chicken β-actin and rabbit β-globin
   2150..2168    +  promoter       T7 promoter: promoter for bacteriophage T7 RNA polymerase
   2169..2193    +  protein_bind   lac operator: The lac repressor binds to the lac operator to inhibit transcription in E. coli. This inhibition can be relieved by adding lactose or isopropyl-β-D-thiogalactopyranoside (IPTG). lac repressor encoded by lacI
   2209..2318    +  promoter       p10 promoter: baculovirus promoter for expression in insect cells
   2357..3070    +  CDS            EGFP: EGFP is a basic (constitutively fluorescent) green fluorescent protein published in 1996, derived from Aequorea victoria. It is reported to be a rapidly-maturing weak dimer with moderate acid sensitivity.
   3144..3165    +  protein_bind   CAP binding site: CAP binding activates transcription in the presence of cAMP. E. coli catabolite activator protein
   3180..3210    +  promoter       lac promoter: promoter for the E. coli lac operon
   3218..3234    +  protein_bind   lac operator: The lac repressor binds to the lac operator to inhibit transcription in E. coli. This inhibition can be relieved by adding lactose or isopropyl-β-D-thiogalactopyranoside (IPTG). lac repressor encoded by lacI
   3254..3427    +  CDS            lacZα: LacZα fragment of β-galactosidase; lacZ fragment
   3462..3530    +  CDS            HBB (fragment): HBB_PONPY - Experimental evidence at transcript level: Swiss-Prot protein existence level 2. Involved in oxygen transport from the lung to the various peripheral tissues. From Pongo pygmaeus (Bornean orangutan).
   3605..3660    +  polyA_signal   β-globin poly(A) signal: rabbit β-globin polyadenylation signal (Gil and Proudfoot, 1987)
   3748..3795    +  terminator     T7 terminator: transcription terminator for bacteriophage T7 RNA polymerase
   3808..4513    +  misc_recomb    baculovirus recombination region (ORF1629): contains part of ORF1629
   4522..4555    +  protein_bind   loxP: Cre-mediated recombination occurs in the 8-bp core sequence (GCATACAT). Cre recombinase
   4723..5310    -  rep_origin     ori: high-copy-number ColE1/pMB1/pBR322/pUC origin of replication
   5323..6183    -  CDS            AmpR: β-lactamase; bla; confers resistance to ampicillin, carbenicillin, and related antibiotics
   6184..6235    -  promoter       AmpR promoter (fragment): bla
