[The description below was written by a language model from this plasmid's Addgene catalogue record and pLannotate feature annotations shown in this document.]
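Description:
pOPINN-GFP is a multi-host expression and cloning vector built on the pTriEx-2 backbone. It is designed so that a single construct can be tested in E. coli, in mammalian cells and, via baculovirus, in insect cells. It is maintained in E. coli as a high-copy plasmid through a ColE1/pUC-type origin and is selected with ampicillin through the β-lactamase gene.

The expression region stacks three promoter systems in tandem upstream of one coding site. A CMV enhancer joined to the chicken β-actin promoter and a chimeric intron drives transcription in mammalian cells. A T7 promoter with an adjacent lac operator gives IPTG-regulated expression in E. coli strains that supply T7 RNA polymerase. The baculovirus p10 promoter drives late expression in infected insect cells. Downstream of these lies an EGFP open reading frame, which the catalogue describes as an N-terminal His-GFP tag, so that an inserted gene is produced as a fluorescent, affinity-purifiable fusion.

After EGFP comes a lac promoter/operator–lacZα cassette. This is probably a stuffer replaced on insertion of the target gene, which would allow blue/white screening, although the record does not state this explicitly. Transcripts end at a rabbit β-globin poly(A) signal and a T7 terminator.

The whole cassette is flanked by baculovirus lef2/ORF603 and ORF1629 homology regions. As the depositor stresses, the plasmid does not express directly when transfected into insect cells. Instead it acts as a transfer vector that recombines with baculoviral DNA to generate recombinant virus. A loxP site is also annotated near the ORF1629 arm. The vector belongs to the pOPIN series, which was developed for ligation-independent, high-throughput expression screening.
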