Addgene plasmid #53541: pOPINN-GFP
Purpose: pTirex based GFP fusion vector for expression in mammalian, E. coli and insect cells using the baculovirus system
Depositing lab: Ray Owens. Depositing organization: University of Oxford.
Backbone
  Vector backbone: pTriex-2
  Backbone manufacturer: EMDMillipore
  Backbone size w/o insert (bp): 6245
  Vector type: Mammalian Expression, Bacterial Expression, Insect Expression
Growth in bacteria
  Bacterial resistance: Ampicillin, 100 μg/mL
  Growth temperature: 37°C
  Growth strain: DH5alpha
  Growth instructions: none
  Copy number: High Copy
Gene/Insert
  Gene/Insert name: GFP
  Insert size (bp): 710
  Tag / fusion protein: N-His-GFP
Resource information
  A portion of this plasmid was derived from a plasmid made by: EMDMillipore (formerly Merck)
Terms and licenses: Academic/Nonprofit Terms; Industry Terms: Not Available to Industry
Depositor comments: Please note: The pOPINN-GFP vector is not designed to express directly in insect cells i.e. by transfecting cells with the plasmid. However, the vector can be used as a transfer vector for the construction of baculoviruses which in turn can be used for expression insect cells. Please refer the primary publication for the pOPIN series of vectors for further information: Berrow NS, Alderton D, Sainsbury S, Nettleship J, Assenberg R, Rahman N, Stuart DI, Owens RJ. A versatile ligation-independent cloning method suitable for high-throughput expression screening applications. Nucleic Acids Res. Feb 22; 2007;35(6):e45. Epub 2007.
How to cite: pOPINN-GFP was a gift from Ray Owens (Addgene plasmid # 53541 ; http://n2t.net/addgene:53541 ; RRID:Addgene_53541)
