>Addgene plasmid #53541 | pOPINN-GFP | addgene partial sequence | sequence record 89430 | pCAGGS5 5'-ggttcggcttctggcgtgtgacc-3'
CTTCTTTTTCCTACAGCTCCTGGGCAACGTGCTGGTTATTGTGCTGTCTCATCATTTTGGCAAAGAATTG
GATCGGACCGAAATTAATACGACTCACTATAGGGGAATTGTGAGCGGATAACAATTCCCCGGAGTTAATC
CGGGACCTTTAATTCAACCCAACACAATATATTATAGTTAAATAAGAATTATTATCAAATCATTTGTATA
TTAATTAAAATACTATACTGTAAATTACATTTTATTTACAATCAAAGGAGATATACCATGGCACACCATC
ACCACCATCACGTGAGCAAGGGCGAGGAGCTGTTCACCGGGGTGGTGCCCATCCTGGTCGAGCTGGACGG
CGACGTAAACGGCCACAAGTTCAGCGTGTCCGGCGAGGGCGAGGGCGATGCCACCTACGGCAAGCTGACC
CTGAAGTTCATCTGCACCACCGGCAAGCTGCCCGTGCCCTGGCCCACCCTCGTGACCACCCTGACCTACG
GCGTGCAGTGCTTCAGCCGCTACCCCGACCACATGAAGCAGCACGACTTCTTCAAGTCCGCCA
