>Addgene plasmid #53541 | pOPINN-GFP | addgene partial sequence | sequence record 89431 | Bglob-pA-R 5'-ttttggcagagggaaaaaga-3'
TGGCCACACCAGCCACCACCTTCTGATAGGCAGCCTGCACCTGAGGTTAATCACAAACTGGTCTAGAAAG
CTTGGCGCCATTCGCCATTCAGGCTGCGCAACTGTTGGGAAGGGCGATCGGTGCGGGCCTCTTCGCTATT
ACGCCAGCTGGCGAAAGGGGGATGTGCTGCAAGGCGATTAAGTTGGGTAACGCCAGGGTTTTCCCAGTCA
CGACGTTGTAAAACGACGGCCAGTGAATCCGTAATCATGGTCATAGCTGTTTCCTGTGTGAAATTGTTAT
CCGCTCACAATTCCACACAACATACGAGCCGGAAGCATAAAGTGTAAAGCCTGGGGTGCCTAATGAGTGA
GCTAACTCACATTAATTGCGTTGCGCTCACTGCCCGCTTTCCAGTCGGGTCGACGGTACCCTGAAACAGA
ACTTCCAGACCGCTGCTCTTGTACAGCTCGTCCATGCCGAGAGTGATCCCGGCGGCGGTCACGAACTCCA
GCAGGACCATGTGATCGCGCTTCTCGTTGGGGTCTTTGCTCAGGGCGGACTGGGTGCTCAGGTAGTGGTT
GTCGGGCAGCAGCACGGGGCCGTCGCCGATGGGGGTGTTCTGCTGGTAGTGGTCGGCGAGCTGCACGCTG
CCGTCCTCGATGTTGTGGCGGATCTTGAAGTTCACCTTGATGCCGTTCTTCTGCTTGTCGGCCATGATAT
AGACGTTGTGGCTGTTGTAGTTGTACT
